Addgene plasmid #142433: TFORF2501
Purpose: Lentiviral vector for overexpressing transcription factor ORFs with unique 24-bp barcodes. Barcodes facilitate identification of transcription factors in pooled screens.
Depositing lab: Feng Zhang. Depositing organization: Broad Institute. Publication: A transcription factor atlas of directed differentiation. Joung J, Ma S, Tay T, Geiger-Schuller KR, Kirchgatterer PC, Verdine VK, Guo B, Arias-Garcia MA, Allen WE, Singh A, Kuksenko O, Abudayyeh OO, Gootenberg JS, Fu Z, Macrae RK, Buenrostro JD, Regev A, Zhang F. Cell. 2023 Jan 5;186(1):209-229.e26. doi: 10.1016/j.cell.2022.11.026. PubMed 36608654.
Backbone
  Vector backbone: pLX_TRC317
  Backbone manufacturer: Broad Institute Genetic Perturbation Platform
  Backbone size w/o insert (bp): 8264
  Vector type: Mammalian Expression, Lentiviral
  Selectable markers: Puromycin
Growth in bacteria
  Bacterial resistance: Ampicillin, 100 μg/mL
  Growth temperature: 37°C
  Growth strain: NEB Stable
  Copy number: High Copy
Gene/Insert
  Gene/Insert name: PML
  Species: H. sapiens (human)
  Insert size (bp): 2750
  Entrez Gene: PML (a.k.a. MYL, PP8675, RNF71, TRIM19)
  Promoter: EF1a
  Cloning method: Unknown
  Sequencing primers: 5′ GGGTGGAGACTGAAGTTAGGCCAG; 3′ CACATAGCGTAAAAGGAGCAACATAG
Terms and licenses: Academic/Nonprofit Terms; Industry Terms: Not Available to Industry
Depositor comments: NM_033238,ENST00000268058 . The transcription factor ORF portion of this plasmid was synthesized by Genewiz. Please test multiple small colonies in case of plasmid recombination. To make this collection available in a timely manner, a portion of this collection was not fully sequenced by Addgene. If an Addgene verified full plasmid sequence is not available, please contact us prior to placing an order to request the full sequence.
How to cite: TFORF2501 was a gift from Feng Zhang (Addgene plasmid # 142433 ; http://n2t.net/addgene:142433 ; RRID:Addgene_142433)
