[The description below was written by a language model from this plasmid's Addgene catalogue record and pLannotate feature annotations shown in this document.]
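Description:
TFORF2501 is a third-generation-style, self-inactivating lentiviral expression plasmid built on the pLX_TRC317 backbone, carrying the human PML open reading frame (also known as TRIM19, MYL or RNF71) as one member of a barcoded transcription factor ORF collection. It is propagated in E. coli through a high-copy ColE1/pUC-type origin with ampicillin selection (AmpR under its own bla promoter). An f1 origin and remnants of a lac/lacZα cloning region with T7 and T3 promoters also sit in the bacterial portion. The depositor notes that the plasmid can recombine, which is a common concern with LTR-containing vectors.

The viral genome is transcribed in packaging cells from an RSV promoter fused to a truncated HIV-1 5' LTR, followed by the Ψ packaging signal with a partial gag sequence and the Rev response element. It ends in a ΔU3 3' LTR, which inactivates the LTR promoter after integration, and an SV40 polyadenylation signal lies downstream. Inside the provirus, an SV40 early promoter drives puromycin N-acetyltransferase for selecting transduced mammalian cells. A cPPT/CTS element follows, and then the EF-1α promoter drives constitutive PML expression, with a WPRE after the ORF to boost transcript stability and expression. The annotated PML coding sequence is somewhat shorter than the listed insert size. The remainder presumably includes flanking sequence and the unique 24-bp barcode described in the catalogue entry, although the barcode itself is not annotated in the feature table.

The construct is intended for lentiviral overexpression of PML, either individually or in pooled screens, where the barcode identifies which ORF each cell received, as in the directed differentiation studies the collection was built for.
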