Features (pLannotate 1.2.2; 31 found; start..end, strand, type, name):
      5..231     +  promoter       RSV promoter: Rous sarcoma virus enhancer/promoter
    232..412     +  LTR            5' LTR (truncated): truncated 5' long terminal repeat (LTR) from HIV-1
    459..584     +  misc_feature   HIV-1 Ψ: packaging signal of human immunodeficiency virus type 1
    568..931     +  CDS            HIV-1 gag (fragment): gag protein from human immunodeficiency virus 1; gag
   1077..1310    +  misc_feature   RRE: The Rev response element (RRE) of HIV-1 allows for Rev-dependent mRNA export from the nucleus to the cytoplasm.
   1687..1713    +  CDS            Rev (fragment): human immunodeficiency virus 1 (HIV-1) Rev protein; rev; enhances nuclear export of unspliced and incompletely spliced viral mRNAs
   1720..1743    +  promoter       SV40 promoter (fragment): SV40 early promoter
   1744..1815    +  promoter       SV40 promoter (fragment): SV40 enhancer and early promoter
   1839..1974    +  rep_origin     SV40 ori: SV40 origin of replication
   2020..2616    +  CDS            PuroR (fragment): puromycin N-acetyltransferase; pac from Streptomyces; confers resistance to puromycin
   2665..2782    +  misc_feature   cPPT/CTS: central polypurine tract and central termination sequence of HIV-1
   2847..2913    +  CDS            small t antigen (fragment): SV40 (simian virus 40) small t antigen
   2920..4098    +  promoter       EF-1α promoter: strong constitutive promoter for human elongation factor EF-1α
   4115..6760    +  CDS            PML: PML_HUMAN - Also known as MYL, PP8675, RNF71, TRIM19. Experimental evidence at protein level: Swiss-Prot protein existence level 1. Exhibits antiviral activity against both DNA and RNA viruses. The antiviral activity can involve one or several isoform(s) and can be enhanced by the permanent PML-NB-associated protein DAXX or by the recruitment of p53/TP53 within these structures. Isoform PML-4 restricts varicella zoster virus (VZV) via sequestration of virion capsids in PML-NBs thereby preventing their nuclear egress and inhibiting formation of infectious virus particles. The sumoylated isoform
   6776..6829    +  promoter       U6 promoter (fragment): RNA polymerase III promoter for human U6 snRNA
   6871..7459    +  misc_feature   WPRE: woodchuck hepatitis virus posttranscriptional regulatory element
   7510..7529    +  misc_feature   cPPT/CTS (fragment): central polypurine tract and central termination sequence of HIV-1
   7531..7764    +  LTR            3' LTR (ΔU3): self-inactivating 3' long terminal repeat (LTR) from HIV-1
   7842..7963    +  polyA_signal   SV40 poly(A) signal: SV40 polyadenylation signal
   8003..8138    +  rep_origin     SV40 ori: SV40 origin of replication
   8159..8177    -  promoter       T7 promoter: promoter for bacteriophage T7 RNA polymerase
   8185..8340    +  CDS            lacZα (fragment): LacZα fragment of β-galactosidase; lacZ fragment
   8345..8773    +  rep_origin     f1 ori (sequence partly withheld): f1 bacteriophage origin of replication; arrow indicates direction of (+) strand synthesis
   8826..8930    +  promoter       AmpR promoter: bla
   8931..9791    +  CDS            AmpR: β-lactamase; bla; confers resistance to ampicillin, carbenicillin, and related antibiotics
   9962..10550   +  rep_origin     ori: high-copy-number ColE1/pMB1/pBR322/pUC origin of replication
  10733..10825   +  CDS            lacI (fragment): lac repressor; lacI; The lac repressor binds to the lac operator to inhibit transcription in E. coli. This inhibition can be relieved by adding lactose or isopropyl-β-D-thiogalactopyranoside (IPTG).
  10838..10859   +  protein_bind   CAP binding site: CAP binding activates transcription in the presence of cAMP. E. coli catabolite activator protein
  10874..10904   +  promoter       lac promoter: promoter for the E. coli lac operon
  10908..10930   +  protein_bind   lac operator (fragment): The lac repressor binds to the lac operator to inhibit transcription in E. coli. This inhibition can be relieved by adding lactose or isopropyl-β-D-thiogalactopyranoside (IPTG). lac repressor encoded by lacI
  10973..10991   +  promoter       T3 promoter: promoter for bacteriophage T3 RNA polymerase
>Addgene plasmid #142433 | TFORF2501 | addgene full sequence | sequence record 397227 | Addgene NGS Result
TTAATGTAGTCTTATGCAATACTCTTGTAGTCTTGCAACATGGTAACGATGAGTTAGCAACATGCCTTAC
AAGGAGAGAAAAAGCACCGTGCATGCCGATTGGTGGAAGTAAGGTGGTACGATCGTGCCTTATTAGGAAG
GCAACAGACGGGTCTGACATGGATTGGACGAACCACTGAATTGCCGCATTGCAGAGATATTGTATTTAAG
TGCCTAGCTCGATACATAAACGGGTCTCTCTGGTTAGACCAGATCTGAGCCTGGGAGCTCTCTGGCTAAC
TAGGGAACCCACTGCTTAAGCCTCAATAAAGCTTGCCTTGAGTGCTTCAAGTAGTGTGTGCCCGTCTGTT
GTGTGACTCTGGTAACTAGAGATCCCTCAGACCCTTTTAGTCAGTGTGGAAAATCTCTAGCAGTGGCGCC
CGAACAGGGACTTGAAAGCGAAAGGGAAACCAGAGGAGCTCTCTCGACGCAGGACTCGGCTTGCTGAAGC
GCGCACGGCAAGAGGCGAGGGGCGGCGACTGGTGAGTACGCCAAAAATTTTGACTAGCGGAGGCTAGAAG
GAGAGAGATGGGTGCGAGAGCGTCAGTATTAAGCGGGGGAGAATTAGATCGCGATGGGAAAAAATTCGGT
TAAGGCCAGGGGGAAAGAAAAAATATAAATTAAAACATATAGTATGGGCAAGCAGGGAGCTAGAACGATT
CGCAGTTAATCCTGGCCTGTTAGAAACATCAGAAGGCTGTAGACAAATACTGGGACAGCTACAACCATCC
CTTCAGACAGGATCAGAAGAACTTAGATCATTATATAATACAGTAGCAACCCTCTATTGTGTGCATCAAA
GGATAGAGATAAAAGACACCAAGGAAGCTTTAGACAAGATAGAGGAAGAGCAAAACAAAAGTAAGACCAC
CGCACAGCAAGCGGCCGCTGATCTTCAGACCTGGAGGAGGAGATATGAGGGACAATTGGAGAAGTGAATT
ATATAAATATAAAGTAGTAAAAATTGAACCATTAGGAGTAGCACCCACCAAGGCAAAGAGAAGAGTGGTG
CAGAGAGAAAAAAGAGCAGTGGGAATAGGAGCTTTGTTCCTTGGGTTCTTGGGAGCAGCAGGAAGCACTA
TGGGCGCAGCGTCAATGACGCTGACGGTACAGGCCAGACAATTATTGTCTGGTATAGTGCAGCAGCAGAA
CAATTTGCTGAGGGCTATTGAGGCGCAACAGCATCTGTTGCAACTCACAGTCTGGGGCATCAAGCAGCTC
CAGGCAAGAATCCTGGCTGTGGAAAGATACCTAAAGGATCAACAGCTCCTGGGGATTTGGGGTTGCTCTG
GAAAACTCATTTGCACCACTGCTGTGCCTTGGAATGCTAGTTGGAGTAATAAATCTCTGGAACAGATTTG
GAATCACACGACCTGGATGGAGTGGGACAGAGAAATTAACAATTACACAAGCTTAATACACTCCTTAATT
GAAGAATCGCAAAACCAGCAAGAAAAGAATGAACAAGAATTATTGGAATTAGATAAATGGGCAAGTTTGT
GGAATTGGTTTAACATAACAAATTGGCTGTGGTATATAAAATTATTCATAATGATAGTAGGAGGCTTGGT
AGGTTTAAGAATAGTTTTTGCTGTACTTTCTATAGTGAATAGAGTTAGGCAGGGATATTCACCATTATCG
TTTCAGACCCACCTCCCAACCCCGAGGGGACCCATGCATTGCATCTCAATTAGTCAGCAACCAGGTGTGG
AAAGTCCCCAGGCTCCCCAGCAGGCAGAAGTATGCAAAGCATGCGTCTCAATTAGTCAGCAACCATAGTC
CCGCCCCTAACTCCGCCCATCCCGCCCCTAACTCCGCCCAGTTCCGCCCATTCTCCGCCCCATGGCTGAC
TAATTTTTTTTATTTATGCAGAGGCCGAGGCCGCCTCGGCCTCTGAGCTATTCCAGAAGTAGTGAGGAGG
CTTTTTTGGAGGCCTAGGCTTTTGCAAAAAGCTTTCTAGAGGTACCACCGGAGCTTACCATGACCGAGTA
CAAGCCCACGGTGCGCCTCGCCACCCGCGACGACGTCCCCAGGGCCGTACGCACCCTCGCCGCCGCGTTC
GCCGACTACCCCGCCACGCGCCACACCGTCGATCCGGACCGCCACATCGAGCGGGTCACCGAGCTGCAAG
AACTCTTCCTCACGCGCGTCGGGCTCGACATCGGCAAGGTGTGGGTCGCGGACGACGGCGCCGCCGTGGC
GGTCTGGACCACGCCGGAGAGCGTCGAAGCGGGGGCGGTGTTCGCCGAGATCGGCCCGCGCATGGCCGAG
TTGAGCGGTTCCCGGCTGGCCGCGCAGCAACAGATGGAAGGCCTCCTGGCGCCGCACCGGCCCAAGGAGC
CCGCGTGGTTCCTGGCCACCGTCGGCGTCTCGCCCGACCACCAGGGCAAGGGTCTGGGCAGCGCCGTCGT
GCTCCCCGGAGTGGAGGCGGCCGAGCGCGCCGGGGTGCCCGCCTTCCTGGAGACCTCCGCGCCCCGCAAC
CTCCCCTTCTACGAGCGGCTCGGCTTCACCGTCACCGCCGACGTCGAGGTGCCCGAAGGACCGCGCACCT
GGTGCATGACCCGCAAGCCCGGTGCCAGTTAACGAATTCTAGATCTTGAGACAAATGGCAGTATTCATCC
ACAATTTTAAAAGAAAAGGGGGGATTGGGGGGTACAGTGCAGGGGAAAGAATAGTAGACATAATAGCAAC
AGACATACAAACTAAAGAATTACAAAAACAAATTACAAAAATTCAAAATTTTCGGGTTTATTACAGGGAC
AGCAGAGATCCACTTTGGCGCCGGCTCGAGGCCTGCAGGTGCAAAGATGGATAAAGTTTTAAACAGAGAG
GAATCTTTGCAGCTAATGGACCTTCTAGGTCTTGAAAGGAGTGGGAATTGGCTCCGGTGCCCGTCAGTGG
GCAGAGCGCACATCGCCCACAGTCCCCGAGAAGTTGGGGGGAGGGGTCGGCAATTGAACCGGTGCCTAGA
GAAGGTGGCGCGGGGTAAACTGGGAAAGTGATGTCGTGTACTGGCTCCGCCTTTTTCCCGAGGGTGGGGG
AGAACCGTATATAAGTGCAGTAGTCGCCGTGAACGTTCTTTTTCGCAACGGGTTTGCCGCCAGAACACAG
GTAAGTGCCGTGTGTGGTTCCCGCGGGCCTGGCCTCTTTACGGGTTATGGCCCTTGCGTGCCTTGAATTA
CTTCCACCTGGCTGCAGTACGTGATTCTTGATCCCGAGCTTCGGGTTGGAAGTGGGTGGGAGAGTTCGAG
GCCTTGCGCTTAAGGAGCCCCTTCGCCTCGTGCTTGAGTTGAGGCCTGGCCTGGGCGCTGGGGCCGCCGC
GTGCGAATCTGGTGGCACCTTCGCGCCTGTCTCGCTGCTTTCGATAAGTCTCTAGCCATTTAAAATTTTT
GATGACCTGCTGCGACGCTTTTTTTCTGGCAAGATAGTCTTGTAAATGCGGGCCAAGATCTGCACACTGG
TATTTCGGTTTTTGGGGCCGCGGGCGGCGACGGGGCCCGTGCGTCCCAGCGCACATGTTCGGCGAGGCGG
GGCCTGCGAGCGCGGCCACCGAGAATCGGACGGGGGTAGTCTCAAGCTGGCCGGCCTGCTCTGGTGCCTG
GCCTCGCGCCGCCGTGTATCGCCCCGCCCTGGGCGGCAAGGCTGGCCCGGTCGGCACCAGTTGCGTGAGC
GGAAAGATGGCCGCTTCCCGGCCCTGCTGCAGGGAGCTCAAAATGGAGGACGCGGCGCTCGGGAGAGCGG
GCGGGTGAGTCACCCACACAAAGGAAAAGGGCCTTTCCGTCCTCAGCCGTCGCTTCATGTGACTCCACGG
AGTACCGGGCGCCGTCCAGGCACCTCGATTAGTTCTCGAGCTTTTGGAGTACGTCGTCTTTAGGTTGGGG
GGAGGGGTTTTATGCGATGGAGTTTCCCCACACTGAGTGGGTGGAGACTGAAGTTAGGCCAGCTTGGCAC
TTGATGTAATTCTCCTTGGAATTTGCCCTTTTTGAGTTTGGATCTTGGTTCATTCTCAAGCCTCAGACAG
TGGTTCAAAGTTTTTTTCTTCCATTTCAGGTGTCGTGAGGCTAGCACCGCCACCATGGAGCCTGCACCCG
CCCGATCTCCGAGGCCCCAGCAGGACCCCGCCCGGCCCCAGGAGCCCACCATGCCTCCCCCCGAGACCCC
CTCTGAAGGCCGCCAGCCCAGCCCCAGCCCCAGCCCTACAGAGCGAGCCCCCGCTTCGGAGGAGGAGTTC
CAGTTTCTGCGCTGCCAGCAATGCCAGGCGGAAGCCAAGTGCCCGAAGCTGCTGCCTTGTCTGCACACGC
TGTGCTCAGGATGCCTGGAGGCGTCGGGCATGCAGTGCCCCATCTGCCAGGCGCCCTGGCCCCTAGGTGC
AGACACACCCGCCCTGGATAACGTCTTTTTCGAGAGTCTGCAGCGGCGCCTGTCGGTGTACCGGCAGATT
GTGGATGCGCAGGCTGTGTGCACCCGCTGCAAAGAGTCGGCCGACTTCTGGTGCTTTGAGTGCGAGCAGC
TCCTCTGCGCCAAGTGCTTCGAGGCACACCAGTGGTTCCTCAAGCACGAGGCCCGGCCCCTAGCAGAGCT
GCGCAACCAGTCGGTGCGTGAGTTCCTGGACGGCACCCGCAAGACCAACAACATCTTCTGCTCCAACCCC
AACCACCGCACCCCTACGCTGACCAGCATCTACTGCCGAGGATGTTCCAAGCCGCTGTGCTGCTCGTGCG
CGCTCCTTGACAGCAGCCACAGTGAGCTCAAGTGCGACATCAGCGCAGAGATCCAGCAGCGACAGGAGGA
GCTGGACGCCATGACGCAGGCGCTGCAGGAGCAGGATAGTGCCTTTGGCGCGGTTCACGCGCAGATGCAC
GCGGCCGTCGGCCAGCTGGGCCGCGCGCGTGCCGAGACCGAGGAGCTGATCCGCGAGCGCGTGCGCCAGG
TGGTAGCTCACGTGCGGGCTCAGGAGCGCGAGCTGCTGGAGGCTGTGGACGCGCGGTACCAGCGCGACTA
CGAGGAGATGGCCAGTCGGCTGGGCCGCCTGGATGCTGTGCTGCAGCGCATCCGCACGGGCAGCGCGCTG
GTGCAGAGGATGAAGTGCTACGCCTCGGACCAGGAGGTGCTGGACATGCACGGTTTCCTGCGCCAGGCGC
TCTGCCGCCTGCGCCAGGAGGAGCCCCAGAGCCTGCAAGCTGCCGTGCGCACCGATGGCTTCGACGAGTT
CAAGGTGCGCCTGCAGGACCTCAGCTCTTGCATCACCCAGGGGAAAGATGCAGCTGTATCCAAGAAAGCC
AGCCCAGAGGCTGCCAGCACTCCCAGGGACCCTATTGACGTTGACCTGCCCGAGGAGGCAGAGAGAGTGA
AGGCCCAGGTTCAGGCCCTGGGGCTGGCTGAAGCCCAGCCTATGGCTGTGGTACAGTCAGTGCCCGGGGC
ACACCCCGTGCCAGTGTACGCCTTCTCCATCAAAGGCCCTTCCTATGGAGAGGATGTCTCCAATACAACG
ACAGCCCAGAAGAGGAAGTGCAGCCAGACCCAGTGCCCCAGGAAGGTCATCAAGATGGAGTCTGAGGAGG
GGAAGGAGGCAAGGTTGGCTCGGAGCTCCCCGGAGCAGCCCAGGCCCAGCACCTCCAAGGCAGTCTCACC
ACCCCACCTGGATGGACCGCCTAGCCCCAGGAGCCCCGTCATAGGAAGTGAGGTCTTCCTGCCCAACAGC
AACCACGTGGCCAGTGGCGCCGGGGAGGCAGAGGAACGCGTTGTGGTGATCAGCAGCTCGGAAGACTCAG
ATGCCGAAAACTCGTCCTCCCGAGAGCTGGATGACAGCAGCAGTGAGTCCAGTGACCTCCAGCTGGAAGG
CCCCAGCACCCTCAGGGTCCTGGACGAGAACCTTGCTGACCCCCAAGCAGAAGACAGACCTCTGGTTTTC
TTTGACCTCAAGATTGACAATGAAACCCAGAAGATTAGCCAGCTGGCTGCGGTGAACCGGGAAAGCAAGT
TCCGCGTGGTCATCCAGCCTGAAGCCTTCTTCAGCATCTACTCCAAGGCCGTGTCCCTGGAGGTGGGGCT
GCAGCACTTCCTCAGCTTTCTGAGCTCCATGCGCCGCCCTATCTTGGCCTGCTACAAGCTGTGGGGGCCT
GGCCTCCCAAACTTCTTCCGGGCCCTGGAGGACATTAACAGGCTGTGGGAATTCCAGGAGGCCATCTCGG
GCTTCCTGGCTGCCCTGCCTCTCATCCGGGAGCGTGTGCCCGGGGCCAGCAGCTTCAAACTCAAGAACCT
GGCCCAGACCTACCTGGCGAGAAACATGAGCGAGCGCAGCGCCATGGCTGCCGTGCTGGCCATGCGTGAC
CTGTGCCGCCTCCTCGAGGTCTCCCCGGGCCCCCAGCTGGCCCAGCATGTCTACCCCTTCAGTAGCCTGC
AGTGCTTTGCCTCCCTGCAGCCCCTGGTGCAGGCAGCTGTGCTGCCCCGGGCTGAGGCCCGCCTCCTGGC
CCTACACAACGTGAGCTTCATGGAGCTGCTGAGTGCACACCGCCGTGACCGGCAGGGGGGCCTGAAGAAG
TACAGCCGCTATCTAAGCCTGCAGACCACCACGTTGCCCCCTGCCCAGCCTGCTTTCAACCTGCAGGCTC
TGGGCACCTACTTTGAAGGCCTGTTGGAGGGTCCGGCGCTGGCACGGGCAGAAGGAGTCTCCACCCCACT
TGCTGGCCGTGGCTTGGCAGAGAGGGCCTCCCAGCAGAGCTAGTAATGAACTAGTCCGTAACTTGAAAGT
ATTTCGATTTCTTGGCTTTATATATCTTGTGGAAAGGACGACCTGGAGATAGGTTAAGCACGTTAACGCG
TTAAGTCGACAATCAACCTCTGGATTACAAAATTTGTGAAAGATTGACTGGTATTCTTAACTATGTTGCT
CCTTTTACGCTATGTGGATACGCTGCTTTAATGCCTTTGTATCATGCTATTGCTTCCCGTATGGCTTTCA
TTTTCTCCTCCTTGTATAAATCCTGGTTGCTGTCTCTTTATGAGGAGTTGTGGCCCGTTGTCAGGCAACG
TGGCGTGGTGTGCACTGTGTTTGCTGACGCAACCCCCACTGGTTGGGGCATTGCCACCACCTGTCAGCTC
CTTTCCGGGACTTTCGCTTTCCCCCTCCCTATTGCCACGGCGGAACTCATCGCCGCCTGCCTTGCCCGCT
GCTGGACAGGGGCTCGGCTGTTGGGCACTGACAATTCCGTGGTGTTGTCGGGGAAATCATCGTCCTTTCC
TTGGCTGCTCGCCTGTGTTGCCACCTGGATTCTGCGCGGGACGTCCTTCTGCTACGTCCCTTCGGCCCTC
AATCCAGCGGACCTTCCTTCCCGCGGCCTGCTGCCGGCTCTGCGGCCTCTTCCGCGTCTTCGCCTTCGCC
CTCAGACGAGTCGGATCTCCCTTTGGGCCGCCTCCCCGCGTCGACTTTAAGACCAATGACTTACAAGGCA
GCTGTAGATCTTAGCCACTTTTTAAAAGAAAAGGGGGGACTGGAAGGGCTAATTCACTCCCAACGAAGAC
AAGATCTGCTTTTTGCTTGTACTGGGTCTCTCTGGTTAGACCAGATCTGAGCCTGGGAGCTCTCTGGCTA
ACTAGGGAACCCACTGCTTAAGCCTCAATAAAGCTTGCCTTGAGTGCTTCAAGTAGTGTGTGCCCGTCTG
TTGTGTGACTCTGGTAACTAGAGATCCCTCAGACCCTTTTAGTCAGTGTGGAAAATCTCTAGCAGTACGT
ATAGTAGTTCATGTCATCTTATTATTCAGTATTTATAACTTGCAAAGAAATGAATATCAGAGAGTGAGAG
GAACTTGTTTATTGCAGCTTATAATGGTTACAAATAAAGCAATAGCATCACAAATTTCACAAATAAAGCA
TTTTTTTCACTGCATTCTAGTTGTGGTTTGTCCAAACTCATCAATGTATCTTATCATGTCTGGCTCTAGC
TATCCCGCCCCTAACTCCGCCCATCCCGCCCCTAACTCCGCCCAGTTCCGCCCATTCTCCGCCCCATGGC
TGACTAATTTTTTTTATTTATGCAGAGGCCGAGGCCGCCTCGGCCTCTGAGCTATTCCAGAAGTAGTGAG
GAGGCTTTTTTGGAGGCCTAGGGACGTACCCAATTCGCCCTATAGTGAGTCGTATTACGCGCGCTCACTG
GCCGTCGTTTTACAACGTCGTGACTGGGAAAACCCTGGCGTTACCCAACTTAATCGCCTTGCAGCACATC
CCCCTTTCGCCAGCTGGCGTAATAGCGAAGAGGCCCGCACCGATCGCCCTTCCCAACAGTTGCGCAGCCT
GAATGGCGAATGGG
[124 nt withheld, positions 8345-8468]
C
[91 nt withheld, positions 8470-8560]
A
[49 nt withheld, positions 8562-8610]
CCTTTGACGTTGGAGTCCACGTTCTTT
[37 nt withheld, positions 8638-8674]
ACCCTATCTCGGTCTATTCTTTTGATTTATAAGGGATTTTGCCGATTTCGGCCTATTGGTTAAAAAATGA
GCTGATTTAACAAAAATTTAACGCGAATTTTAACAAAATATTAACGCTTACAATTTAGGTGGCACTTTTC
GGGGAAATGTGCGCGGAACCCCTATTTGTTTATTTTTCTAAATACATTCAAATATGTATCCGCTCATGAG
ACAATAACCCTGATAAATGCTTCAATAATATTGAAAAAGGAAGAGTATGAGTATTCAACATTTCCGTGTC
GCCCTTATTCCCTTTTTTGCGGCATTTTGCCTTCCTGTTTTTGCTCACCCAGAAACGCTGGTGAAAGTAA
AAGATGCTGAAGATCAGTTGGGTGCACGAGTGGGTTACATCGAACTGGATCTCAACAGCGGTAAGATCCT
TGAGAGTTTTCGCCCCGAAGAACGTTTTCCAATGATGAGCACTTTTAAAGTTCTGCTATGTGGCGCGGTA
TTATCCCGTATTGACGCCGGGCAAGAGCAACTCGGTCGCCGCATACACTATTCTCAGAATGACTTGGTTG
AGTACTCACCAGTCACAGAAAAGCATCTTACGGATGGCATGACAGTAAGAGAATTATGCAGTGCTGCCAT
AACCATGAGTGATAACACTGCGGCCAACTTACTTCTGACAACGATCGGAGGACCGAAGGAGCTAACCGCT
TTTTTGCACAACATGGGGGATCATGTAACTCGCCTTGATCGTTGGGAACCGGAGCTGAATGAAGCCATAC
CAAACGACGAGCGTGACACCACGATGCCTGTAGCAATGGCAACAACGTTGCGCAAACTATTAACTGGCGA
ACTACTTACTCTAGCTTCCCGGCAACAATTAATAGACTGGATGGAGGCGGATAAAGTTGCAGGACCACTT
CTGCGCTCGGCCCTTCCGGCTGGCTGGTTTATTGCTGATAAATCTGGAGCCGGTGAGCGTGGGTCTCGCG
GTATCATTGCAGCACTGGGGCCAGATGGTAAGCCCTCCCGTATCGTAGTTATCTACACGACGGGGAGTCA
GGCAACTATGGATGAACGAAATAGACAGATCGCTGAGATAGGTGCCTCACTGATTAAGCATTGGTAACTG
TCAGACCAAGTTTACTCATATATACTTTAGATTGATTTAAAACTTCATTTTTAATTTAAAAGGATCTAGG
TGAAGATCCTTTTTGATAATCTCATGACCAAAATCCCTTAACGTGAGTTTTCGTTCCACTGAGCGTCAGA
CCCCGTAGAAAAGATCAAAGGATCTTCTTGAGATCCTTTTTTTCTGCGCGTAATCTGCTGCTTGCAAACA
AAAAAACCACCGCTACCAGCGGTGGTTTGTTTGCCGGATCAAGAGCTACCAACTCTTTTTCCGAAGGTAA
CTGGCTTCAGCAGAGCGCAGATACCAAATACTGTTCTTCTAGTGTAGCCGTAGTTAGGCCACCACTTCAA
GAACTCTGTAGCACCGCCTACATACCTCGCTCTGCTAATCCTGTTACCAGTGGCTGCTGCCAGTGGCGAT
AAGTCGTGTCTTACCGGGTTGGACTCAAGACGATAGTTACCGGATAAGGCGCAGCGGTCGGGCTGAACGG
GGGGTTCGTGCACACAGCCCAGCTTGGAGCGAACGACCTACACCGAACTGAGATACCTACAGCGTGAGCT
ATGAGAAAGCGCCACGCTTCCCGAAGGGAGAAAGGCGGACAGGTATCCGGTAAGCGGCAGGGTCGGAACA
GGAGAGCGCACGAGGGAGCTTCCAGGGGGAAACGCCTGGTATCTTTATAGTCCTGTCGGGTTTCGCCACC
TCTGACTTGAGCGTCGATTTTTGTGATGCTCGTCAGGGGGGCGGAGCCTATGGAAAAACGCCAGCAACGC
GGCCTTTTTACGGTTCCTGGCCTTTTGCTGGCCTTTTGCTCACATGTTCTTTCCTGCGTTATCCCCTGAT
TCTGTGGATAACCGTATTACCGCCTTTGAGTGAGCTGATACCGCTCGCCGCAGCCGAACGACCGAGCGCA
GCGAGTCAGTGAGCGAGGAAGCGGAAGAGCGCCCAATACGCAAACCGCCTCTCCCCGCGCGTTGGCCGAT
TCATTAATGCAGCTGGCACGACAGGTTTCCCGACTGGAAAGCGGGCAGTGAGCGCAACGCAATTAATGTG
AGTTAGCTCACTCATTAGGCACCCCAGGCTTTACACTTTATGCTTCCGGCTCGTATGTTGTGTGGAATTG
TGAGCGGATAACAATTTCACACAGGAAACAGCTATGACCATGATTACGCCAAGCGCGCAATTAACCCTCA
CTAAAGGGAACAAAAGCTGGAGCTGCAAGC
