>Addgene plasmid #142433 | TFORF2501 | depositor partial sequence | sequence record 279437 | Insert
ACCGCCACCATGGAGCCTGCACCCGCCCGATCTCCGAGGCCCCAGCAGGACCCCGCCCGGCCCCAGGAGC
CCACCATGCCTCCCCCCGAGACCCCCTCTGAAGGCCGCCAGCCCAGCCCCAGCCCCAGCCCTACAGAGCG
AGCCCCCGCTTCGGAGGAGGAGTTCCAGTTTCTGCGCTGCCAGCAATGCCAGGCGGAAGCCAAGTGCCCG
AAGCTGCTGCCTTGTCTGCACACGCTGTGCTCAGGATGCCTGGAGGCGTCGGGCATGCAGTGCCCCATCT
GCCAGGCGCCCTGGCCCCTAGGTGCAGACACACCCGCCCTGGATAACGTCTTTTTCGAGAGTCTGCAGCG
GCGCCTGTCGGTGTACCGGCAGATTGTGGATGCGCAGGCTGTGTGCACCCGCTGCAAAGAGTCGGCCGAC
TTCTGGTGCTTTGAGTGCGAGCAGCTCCTCTGCGCCAAGTGCTTCGAGGCACACCAGTGGTTCCTCAAGC
ACGAGGCCCGGCCCCTAGCAGAGCTGCGCAACCAGTCGGTGCGTGAGTTCCTGGACGGCACCCGCAAGAC
CAACAACATCTTCTGCTCCAACCCCAACCACCGCACCCCTACGCTGACCAGCATCTACTGCCGAGGATGT
TCCAAGCCGCTGTGCTGCTCGTGCGCGCTCCTTGACAGCAGCCACAGTGAGCTCAAGTGCGACATCAGCG
CAGAGATCCAGCAGCGACAGGAGGAGCTGGACGCCATGACGCAGGCGCTGCAGGAGCAGGATAGTGCCTT
TGGCGCGGTTCACGCGCAGATGCACGCGGCCGTCGGCCAGCTGGGCCGCGCGCGTGCCGAGACCGAGGAG
CTGATCCGCGAGCGCGTGCGCCAGGTGGTAGCTCACGTGCGGGCTCAGGAGCGCGAGCTGCTGGAGGCTG
TGGACGCGCGGTACCAGCGCGACTACGAGGAGATGGCCAGTCGGCTGGGCCGCCTGGATGCTGTGCTGCA
GCGCATCCGCACGGGCAGCGCGCTGGTGCAGAGGATGAAGTGCTACGCCTCGGACCAGGAGGTGCTGGAC
ATGCACGGTTTCCTGCGCCAGGCGCTCTGCCGCCTGCGCCAGGAGGAGCCCCAGAGCCTGCAAGCTGCCG
TGCGCACCGATGGCTTCGACGAGTTCAAGGTGCGCCTGCAGGACCTCAGCTCTTGCATCACCCAGGGGAA
AGATGCAGCTGTATCCAAGAAAGCCAGCCCAGAGGCTGCCAGCACTCCCAGGGACCCTATTGACGTTGAC
CTGCCCGAGGAGGCAGAGAGAGTGAAGGCCCAGGTTCAGGCCCTGGGGCTGGCTGAAGCCCAGCCTATGG
CTGTGGTACAGTCAGTGCCCGGGGCACACCCCGTGCCAGTGTACGCCTTCTCCATCAAAGGCCCTTCCTA
TGGAGAGGATGTCTCCAATACAACGACAGCCCAGAAGAGGAAGTGCAGCCAGACCCAGTGCCCCAGGAAG
GTCATCAAGATGGAGTCTGAGGAGGGGAAGGAGGCAAGGTTGGCTCGGAGCTCCCCGGAGCAGCCCAGGC
CCAGCACCTCCAAGGCAGTCTCACCACCCCACCTGGATGGACCGCCTAGCCCCAGGAGCCCCGTCATAGG
AAGTGAGGTCTTCCTGCCCAACAGCAACCACGTGGCCAGTGGCGCCGGGGAGGCAGAGGAACGCGTTGTG
GTGATCAGCAGCTCGGAAGACTCAGATGCCGAAAACTCGTCCTCCCGAGAGCTGGATGACAGCAGCAGTG
AGTCCAGTGACCTCCAGCTGGAAGGCCCCAGCACCCTCAGGGTCCTGGACGAGAACCTTGCTGACCCCCA
AGCAGAAGACAGACCTCTGGTTTTCTTTGACCTCAAGATTGACAATGAAACCCAGAAGATTAGCCAGCTG
GCTGCGGTGAACCGGGAAAGCAAGTTCCGCGTGGTCATCCAGCCTGAAGCCTTCTTCAGCATCTACTCCA
AGGCCGTGTCCCTGGAGGTGGGGCTGCAGCACTTCCTCAGCTTTCTGAGCTCCATGCGCCGCCCTATCTT
GGCCTGCTACAAGCTGTGGGGGCCTGGCCTCCCAAACTTCTTCCGGGCCCTGGAGGACATTAACAGGCTG
TGGGAATTCCAGGAGGCCATCTCGGGCTTCCTGGCTGCCCTGCCTCTCATCCGGGAGCGTGTGCCCGGGG
CCAGCAGCTTCAAACTCAAGAACCTGGCCCAGACCTACCTGGCGAGAAACATGAGCGAGCGCAGCGCCAT
GGCTGCCGTGCTGGCCATGCGTGACCTGTGCCGCCTCCTCGAGGTCTCCCCGGGCCCCCAGCTGGCCCAG
CATGTCTACCCCTTCAGTAGCCTGCAGTGCTTTGCCTCCCTGCAGCCCCTGGTGCAGGCAGCTGTGCTGC
CCCGGGCTGAGGCCCGCCTCCTGGCCCTACACAACGTGAGCTTCATGGAGCTGCTGAGTGCACACCGCCG
TGACCGGCAGGGGGGCCTGAAGAAGTACAGCCGCTATCTAAGCCTGCAGACCACCACGTTGCCCCCTGCC
CAGCCTGCTTTCAACCTGCAGGCTCTGGGCACCTACTTTGAAGGCCTGTTGGAGGGTCCGGCGCTGGCAC
GGGCAGAAGGAGTCTCCACCCCACTTGCTGGCCGTGGCTTGGCAGAGAGGGCCTCCCAGCAGAGCTAGTA
ATGAACTAGTCCGTAACTTGAAAGTATTTCGATTTCTTGGCTTTATATATCTTGTGGAAAGGACGACCTG
GAGATAGGTTAAGCACGTTA
