>Addgene plasmid #142433 | TFORF2501 | depositor partial sequence | sequence record 279438 | Barcode
CCTGGAGATAGGTTAAGCACGTTA
